Addgene plasmid #141368: pLVX-EF1alpha-SARS-CoV-2-nsp2-2xStrep-IRES-Puro
Purpose: Lentiviral expression of SARS-CoV-2 protein; transient expression and generate lentivirus
Depositing lab: Nevan Krogan. Depositing organization: University of California, San Francisco (UCSF). Publication: A SARS-CoV-2 protein interaction map reveals targets for drug repurposing. Gordon DE, Jang GM, Bouhaddou M, Xu J, Obernier K, White KM, O'Meara MJ, Rezelj VV, Guo JZ, Swaney DL, Tummino TA, Huttenhain R, Kaake RM, Richards AL, Tutuncuoglu B, Foussard H, Batra J, Haas K, Modak M, Kim M, Haas P, Polacco BJ, Braberg H, Fabius JM, Eckhardt M, Soucheray M, Bennett MJ, Cakir M, McGregor MJ, Li Q, Meyer B, Roesch F, Vallet T, Mac Kain A, Miorin L, Moreno E, Naing ZZC, Zhou Y, Peng S, Shi Y, Zhang Z, Shen W, Kirby IT, Melnyk JE, Chorba JS, Lou K, Dai SA, Barrio-Hernandez I, Memon D, Hernandez-Armenta C, Lyu J, Mathy CJP, Perica T, Pilla KB, Ganesan SJ, Saltzberg DJ, Rakesh R, Liu X, Rosenthal SB, Calviello L, Venkataramanan S, Liboy-Lugo J, Lin Y, Huang XP, Liu Y, Wankowicz SA, Bohn M, Safari M, Ugur FS, Koh C, Savar NS, Tran QD, Shengjuler D, Fletcher SJ, O'Neal MC, Cai Y, Chang JCJ, Broadhurst DJ, Klippsten S, Sharp PP, Wenzell NA, Kuzuoglu-Ozturk D, Wang HY, Trenker R, Young JM, Cavero DA, Hiatt J, Roth TL, Rathore U, Subramanian A, Noack J, Hubert M, Stroud RM, Frankel AD, Rosenberg OS, Verba KA, Agard DA, Ott M, Emerman M, Jura N, von Zastrow M, Verdin E, Ashworth A, Schwartz O, d'Enfert C, Mukherjee S, Jacobson M, Malik HS, Fujimori DG, Ideker T, Craik CS, Floor SN, Fraser JS, Gross JD, Sali A, Roth BL, Ruggero D, Taunton J, Kortemme T, Beltrao P, Vignuzzi M, Garcia-Sastre A, Shokat KM, Shoichet BK, Krogan NJ. Nature. 2020 Jul;583(7816):459-468. doi: 10.1038/s41586-020-2286-9. Epub 2020 Apr 30. PubMed 32353859.
Backbone
  Vector backbone: pLVX-EF1alpha-IRES-Puro
  Backbone manufacturer: Takara Bio
  Backbone size w/o insert (bp): 8825
  Vector type: Mammalian Expression, Lentiviral
  Selectable markers: Puromycin
Growth in bacteria
  Bacterial resistance: Ampicillin, 100 μg/mL
  Growth temperature: 30°C
  Growth strain: NEB Stable
  Copy number: Unknown
Gene/Insert
  Gene/Insert name: SARS-CoV-2-nsp2
  Species: SARS-CoV-2
  Mutation: human codon optimized
  Entrez Gene: ORF1ab (a.k.a. GU280_gp01)
  Promoter: EF1alpha
  Tag / fusion protein: 2xStrep (C terminal on insert)
  Cloning method: Unknown
Terms and licenses: Academic/Nonprofit Terms; Industry Terms
Depositor comments: Please visit https://www.biorxiv.org/content/10.1101/2020.03.22.002386v3 for bioRxiv preprint.
How to cite: pLVX-EF1alpha-SARS-CoV-2-nsp2-2xStrep-IRES-Puro was a gift from Nevan Krogan (Addgene plasmid # 141368 ; http://n2t.net/addgene:141368 ; RRID:Addgene_141368)
