[The description below was written by a language model from this plasmid's Addgene catalogue record, the feature table of its GenBank file and pLannotate feature annotations shown in this document.]
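Description:
pLVX-EF1alpha-SARS-CoV-2-nsp2-2xStrep-IRES-Puro is an HIV-1-based lentiviral transfer and mammalian expression plasmid built on the Takara pLVX-EF1alpha-IRES-Puro backbone. It is maintained in E. coli through a high-copy ColE1/pUC-type origin and an ampicillin resistance gene (β-lactamase with its own promoter). The viral portion is flanked by HIV-1 long terminal repeats and carries the Ψ packaging signal with an adjoining gag fragment, the Rev response element for Rev-dependent nuclear export of the genomic RNA, and the cPPT/CTS element that aids nuclear import in transduced cells. Short nef and rev fragments annotated near the LTRs are residual HIV-1 sequence rather than functional genes.

The expression cassette is driven by the human EF-1α promoter with its intron A. It encodes a human codon-optimized SARS-CoV-2 nsp2, a cleavage product of the ORF1ab/ORF1a polyprotein, fused at its C terminus to a 2xStrep tag. The automated annotation matches this roughly 1.9 kb coding region to the replicase polyprotein 1a entry, and its descriptive text refers to nsp10. That text is generic to the polyprotein entry and does not indicate the actual insert. The Strep tag itself is not annotated in the feature table. Downstream, an EMCV IRES allows puromycin N-acetyltransferase to be translated from the same transcript, linking drug selection to nsp2 expression, and a WPRE enhances transcript expression.

The separate GenBank record covers only a 728 bp segment and annotates nothing beyond a Kozak consensus. The plasmid is intended for transient transfection or lentivirus production. It was deposited with a SARS-CoV-2–human protein interaction mapping study, where a Strep tag would suit affinity purification of nsp2 complexes.
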