Features (pLannotate 1.2.2; 24 found; start..end, strand, type, name):
    377..634     +  LTR            5' LTR (truncated): truncated 5' long terminal repeat (LTR) from HIV-1
    681..806     +  misc_feature   HIV-1 Ψ: packaging signal of human immunodeficiency virus type 1
    790..1128    +  CDS            HIV-1 gag (fragment): gag protein from human immunodeficiency virus 1; gag
   1303..1536    +  misc_feature   RRE: The Rev response element (RRE) of HIV-1 allows for Rev-dependent mRNA export from the nucleus to the cytoplasm.
   1913..2013    +  CDS            Rev (fragment): human immunodeficiency virus 1 (HIV-1) Rev protein; rev; enhances nuclear export of unspliced and incompletely spliced viral mRNAs
   2028..2143    +  misc_feature   cPPT/CTS: central polypurine tract and central termination sequence of HIV-1 (lacking the first T)
   2356..2567    +  promoter       EF-1α core promoter: core promoter for human elongation factor EF-1α
   2568..2681    +  intron         EF-1α intron A (fragment): intron upstream of the start codon of human EF-1α
   3307..3510    +  intron         EF-1α intron A: truncated intron upstream of the start codon of human EF-1α
   3553..5466    +  CDS            R1A_SARS2 (fragment): Experimental evidence at protein level: Swiss-Prot protein existence level 1. [Non-structural protein 10]: Plays a pivotal role in viral transcription by stimulating both nsp14 3'-5' exoribonuclease and nsp16 2'-O-methyltransferase activities. Therefore plays an essential role in viral mRNAs cap methylation. From Severe acute respiratory syndrome coronavirus 2 (2019-nCoV) (SARS-CoV-2).
   5691..6153    +  misc_feature   IRES: internal ribosome entry site (IRES) of the encephalomyocarditis virus (EMCV)
   6186..6783    +  CDS            PuroR (fragment): puromycin N-acetyltransferase; pac from Streptomyces alboniger; confers resistance to puromycin
   6799..7387    +  misc_feature   WPRE: woodchuck hepatitis virus posttranscriptional regulatory element
   7404..7922    +  CDS            nef (fragment): NEF_HV1BR - Experimental evidence at protein level: Swiss-Prot protein existence level 1. Extracellular Nef protein targets CD4(+) T-lymphocytes for apoptosis by interacting with CXCR4 surface receptors (PubMed:14990729). From Human immunodeficiency virus type 1 group M subtype B (isolate BRU/LAI) (HIV-1).
   7970..8227    +  LTR            5' LTR (truncated): truncated 5' long terminal repeat (LTR) from HIV-1
   8377..8399    -  protein_bind   lac operator (fragment): The lac repressor binds to the lac operator to inhibit transcription in E. coli. This inhibition can be relieved by adding lactose or isopropyl-β-D-thiogalactopyranoside (IPTG). lac repressor encoded by lacI
   8403..8433    -  promoter       lac promoter: promoter for the E. coli lac operon
   8448..8469    -  protein_bind   CAP binding site: CAP binding activates transcription in the presence of cAMP. E. coli catabolite activator protein
   8482..8574    -  CDS            lacI (fragment): lac repressor; lacI; The lac repressor binds to the lac operator to inhibit transcription in E. coli. This inhibition can be relieved by adding lactose or isopropyl-β-D-thiogalactopyranoside (IPTG).
   8757..9345    -  rep_origin     ori: high-copy-number ColE1/pMB1/pBR322/pUC origin of replication
   9516..10376   -  CDS            AmpR: β-lactamase; bla; confers resistance to ampicillin, carbenicillin, and related antibiotics
  10377..10481   -  promoter       AmpR promoter: bla
  10529..10663   +  polyA_signal   SV40 poly(A) signal: SV40 polyadenylation signal
  10830..329     +  CDS            nef (fragment) (across the origin): NEF_HV1BR - Experimental evidence at protein level: Swiss-Prot protein existence level 1. Extracellular Nef protein targets CD4(+) T-lymphocytes for apoptosis by interacting with CXCR4 surface receptors (PubMed:14990729). From Human immunodeficiency virus type 1 group M subtype B (isolate BRU/LAI) (HIV-1).
>Addgene plasmid #141368 | pLVX-EF1alpha-SARS-CoV-2-nsp2-2xStrep-IRES-Puro | addgene full sequence | sequence record 288080 | Addgene NGS Result
TGGAAGGGCTAATTCACTCCCAAAGAAGACAAGATATCCTTGATCTGTGGATCTACCACACACAAGGCTA
CTTCCCTGATTAGCAGAACTACACACCAGGGCCAGGGGTCAGATATCCACTGACCTTTGGATGGTGCTAC
AAGCTAGTACCAGTTGAGCCAGATAAGGTAGAAGAGGCCAATAAAGGAGAGAACACCAGCTTGTTACACC
CTGTGAGCCTGCATGGGATGGATGACCCGGAGAGAGAAGTGTTAGAGTGGAGGTTTGACAGCCGCCTAGC
ATTTCATCACGTGGCCCGAGAGCTGCATCCGGAGTACTTCAAGAACTGCTGATATCGAGCTTGCTACAAG
GGACTTTCCGCTGGGGACTTTCCAGGGAGGCGTGGCCTGGGCGGGACTGGGGAGTGGCGAGCCCTCAGAT
CCTGCATATAAGCAGCTGCTTTTTGCCTGTACTGGGTCTCTCTGGTTAGACCAGATCTGAGCCTGGGAGC
TCTCTGGCTAACTAGGGAACCCACTGCTTAAGCCTCAATAAAGCTTGCCTTGAGTGCTTCAAGTAGTGTG
TGCCCGTCTGTTGTGTGACTCTGGTAACTAGAGATCCCTCAGACCCTTTTAGTCAGTGTGGAAAATCTCT
AGCAGTGGCGCCCGAACAGGGACTTGAAAGCGAAAGGGAAACCAGAGGAGCTCTCTCGACGCAGGACTCG
GCTTGCTGAAGCGCGCACGGCAAGAGGCGAGGGGCGGCGACTGGTGAGTACGCCAAAAATTTTGACTAGC
GGAGGCTAGAAGGAGAGAGATGGGTGCGAGAGCGTCAGTATTAAGCGGGGGAGAATTAGATCGCGATGGG
AAAAAATTCGGTTAAGGCCAGGGGGAAAGAAAAAATATAAATTAAAACATATAGTATGGGCAAGCAGGGA
GCTAGAACGATTCGCAGTTAATCCTGGCCTGTTAGAAACATCAGAAGGCTGTAGACAAATACTGGGACAG
CTACAACCATCCCTTCAGACAGGATCAGAAGAACTTAGATCATTATATAATACAGTAGCAACCCTCTATT
GTGTGCATCAAAGGATAGAGATAAAAGACACCAAGGAAGCTTTAGACAAGATAGAGGAAGAGCAAAACAA
AAGTAAGACCACCGCACAGCAAGCGGCCGGCCGCTGATCTTCAGACCTGGAGGAGGAGATATGAGGGACA
ATTGGAGAAGTGAATTATATAAATATAAAGTAGTAAAAATTGAACCATTAGGAGTAGCACCCACCAAGGC
AAAGAGAAGAGTGGTGCAGAGAGAAAAAAGAGCAGTGGGAATAGGAGCTTTGTTCCTTGGGTTCTTGGGA
GCAGCAGGAAGCACTATGGGCGCAGCGTCAATGACGCTGACGGTACAGGCCAGACAATTATTGTCTGGTA
TAGTGCAGCAGCAGAACAATTTGCTGAGGGCTATTGAGGCGCAACAGCATCTGTTGCAACTCACAGTCTG
GGGCATCAAGCAGCTCCAGGCAAGAATCCTGGCTGTGGAAAGATACCTAAAGGATCAACAGCTCCTGGGG
ATTTGGGGTTGCTCTGGAAAACTCATTTGCACCACTGCTGTGCCTTGGAATGCTAGTTGGAGTAATAAAT
CTCTGGAACAGATTTGGAATCACACGACCTGGATGGAGTGGGACAGAGAAATTAACAATTACACAAGCTT
AATACACTCCTTAATTGAAGAATCGCAAAACCAGCAAGAAAAGAATGAACAAGAATTATTGGAATTAGAT
AAATGGGCAAGTTTGTGGAATTGGTTTAACATAACAAATTGGCTGTGGTATATAAAATTATTCATAATGA
TAGTAGGAGGCTTGGTAGGTTTAAGAATAGTTTTTGCTGTACTTTCTATAGTGAATAGAGTTAGGCAGGG
ATATTCACCATTATCGTTTCAGACCCACCTCCCAACCCCGAGGGGACCCGACAGGCCCGAAGGAATAGAA
GAAGAAGGTGGAGAGAGAGACAGAGACAGATCCATTCGATTAGTGAACGGATCTCGACGGTATCGCCTTT
AAAAGAAAAGGGGGGATTGGGGGGTACAGTGCAGGGGAAAGAATAGTAGACATAATAGCAACAGACATAC
AAACTAAAGAATTACAAAAACAAATTACAAAAATTCAAAATTTTCGGGTTTATTACAGGGACAGCAGAGA
TCCAGTTTATCGATGAGTAATTCATACAAAAGGACTCGCCCCTGCCTTGGGGAATCCCAGGGACCGTCGT
TAAACTCCCACTAACGTAGAACCCAGAGATCGCTGCGTTCCCGCCCCCTCACCCGCCCGCTCTCGTCATC
ACTGAGGTGGAGAAGAGCATGCGTGAGGCTCCGGTGCCCGTCAGTGGGCAGAGCGCACATCGCCCACAGT
CCCCGAGAAGTTGGGGGGAGGGGTCGGCAATTGAACCGGTGCCTAGAGAAGGTGGCGCGGGGTAAACTGG
GAAAGTGATGTCGTGTACTGGCTCCGCCTTTTTCCCGAGGGTGGGGGAGAACCGTATATAAGTGCAGTAG
TCGCCGTGAACGTTCTTTTTCGCAACGGGTTTGCCGCCAGAACACAGGTAAGTGCCGTGTGTGGTTCCCG
CGGGCCTGGCCTCTTTACGGGTTATGGCCCTTGCGTGCCTTGAATTACTTCCACGCCCCTGGCTGCAGTA
CGTGATTCTTGATCCCGAGCTTCGGGTTGGAAGTGGGTGGGAGAGTTCGAGGCCTTGCGCTTAAGGAGCC
CCTTCGCCTCGTGCTTGAGTTGAGGCCTGGCTTGGGCGCTGGGGCCGCCGCGTGCGAATCTGGTGGCACC
TTCGCGCCTGTCTCGCTGCTTTCGATAAGTCTCTAGCCATTTAAAATTTTTGATGACCTGCTGCGACGCT
TTTTTTCTGGCAAGATAGTCTTGTAAATGCGGGCCAAGATCTGCACACTGGTATTTCGGTTTTTGGGGCC
GCGGGCGGCGACGGGGCCCGTGCGTCCCAGCGCACATGTTCGGCGAGGCGGGGCCTGCGAGCGCGGCCAC
CGAGAATCGGACGGGGGTAGTCTCAAGCTGGCCGGCCTGCTCTGGTGCCTGGCCTCGCGCCGCCGTGTAT
CGCCCCGCCCTGGGCGGCAAGGCTGGCCCGGTCGGCACCAGTTGCGTGAGCGGAAAGATGGCCGCTTCCC
GGCCCTGCTGCAGGGAGCTCAAAATGGAGGACGCGGCGCTCGGGAGAGCGGGCGGGTGAGTCACCCACAC
AAAGGAAAAGGGCCTTTCCGTCCTCAGCCGTCGCTTCATGTGACTCCACGGAGTACCGGGCGCCGTCCAG
GCACCTCGATTAGTTCTCGAGCTTTTGGAGTACGTCGTCTTTAGGTTGGGGGGAGGGGTTTTATGCGATG
GAGTTTCCCCACACTGAGTGGGTGGAGACTGAAGTTAGGCCAGCTTGGCACTTGATGTAATTCTCCTTGG
AATTTGCCCTTTTTGAGTTTGGATCTTGGTTCATTCTCAAGCCTCAGACAGTGGTTCAAAGTTTTTTTCT
TCCATTTCAGGTGTCGTGAGGATCTATTTCCGGTGAATTCGCCGCCACCATGGCCTACACGCGATATGTT
GACAACAACTTTTGTGGACCTGACGGCTACCCTCTTGAATGTATTAAGGATCTTCTGGCTCGCGCTGGAA
AAGCCAGTTGTACACTGTCTGAGCAGCTCGACTTTATAGATACAAAGCGGGGGGTCTATTGTTGCCGAGA
GCATGAACATGAGATCGCATGGTATACGGAGCGCTCTGAAAAAAGCTATGAATTGCAGACACCCTTTGAA
ATTAAGTTGGCGAAAAAGTTCGATACATTCAATGGTGAGTGCCCCAACTTTGTCTTTCCCCTTAACAGTA
TCATTAAAACAATCCAGCCCCGGGTGGAAAAGAAGAAATTGGATGGATTCATGGGCAGGATCAGAAGTGT
TTACCCAGTGGCATCCCCTAATGAATGCAATCAGATGTGCCTGTCCACGCTGATGAAATGCGACCACTGC
GGTGAAACGTCTTGGCAAACGGGGGACTTTGTAAAAGCAACGTGCGAGTTTTGCGGAACTGAGAACTTGA
CAAAGGAGGGAGCGACTACATGTGGATACCTGCCTCAGAACGCGGTAGTGAAAATATACTGTCCTGCCTG
TCACAATTCTGAAGTTGGGCCTGAACATAGCTTGGCCGAATACCATAACGAAAGTGGATTGAAGACAATT
CTTCGCAAAGGAGGCCGGACTATCGCGTTCGGGGGCTGCGTGTTTAGCTATGTAGGATGTCATAATAAAT
GCGCATATTGGGTTCCACGAGCTAGCGCAAACATAGGCTGCAACCACACAGGCGTAGTTGGTGAGGGATC
AGAAGGTCTTAATGATAACTTGCTCGAAATATTGCAAAAGGAAAAAGTCAACATAAATATTGTAGGAGAT
TTTAAATTGAATGAAGAGATTGCGATAATCCTTGCGTCATTTTCCGCAAGTACGAGTGCGTTCGTTGAGA
CTGTAAAGGGGCTCGACTATAAAGCGTTTAAGCAAATAGTAGAGAGCTGCGGAAACTTTAAAGTTACGAA
GGGAAAAGCCAAAAAAGGTGCATGGAACATTGGCGAGCAGAAGAGTATACTGTCCCCCCTGTACGCCTTC
GCGTCAGAAGCAGCTCGAGTAGTTAGAAGTATATTCTCACGAACGCTCGAGACGGCGCAGAATAGTGTGC
GCGTGCTCCAGAAGGCTGCTATTACGATCCTCGACGGCATATCCCAGTATTCTCTTCGACTGATTGATGC
TATGATGTTCACCTCCGACTTGGCGACGAACAATCTCGTAGTTATGGCTTATATCACCGGCGGCGTTGTA
CAATTGACGTCTCAGTGGCTGACGAACATCTTCGGAACCGTGTACGAGAAGCTCAAACCAGTTCTTGATT
GGCTTGAAGAAAAGTTTAAGGAAGGCGTCGAGTTTCTCCGGGATGGGTGGGAAATTGTTAAGTTTATCTC
CACCTGCGCGTGTGAAATTGTGGGAGGGCAAATTGTCACCTGCGCCAAGGAAATTAAAGAGTCAGTTCAG
ACGTTTTTTAAACTTGTGAACAAATTCCTTGCTCTCTGTGCGGATAGTATAATCATCGGTGGGGCGAAGT
TGAAAGCACTCAATCTTGGTGAAACTTTCGTGACCCACAGCAAAGGCCTGTATAGGAAGTGTGTTAAAAG
CAGGGAGGAGACCGGTCTTCTTATGCCGCTGAAGGCGCCCAAAGAGATAATTTTTCTTGAGGGGGAAACT
CTTCCGACCGAAGTGCTCACGGAAGAAGTAGTTCTGAAAACAGGGGACCTTCAACCACTGGAGCAACCGA
CCTCTGAGGCAGTTGAAGCGCCGCTCGTCGGAACTCCTGTATGTATTAACGGCCTCATGCTGTTGGAAAT
TAAGGATACGGAGAAGTACTGTGCACTGGCCCCCAACATGATGGTCACGAACAACACCTTTACCCTTAAG
GGCGGCCTCGAAGGCGGCGGGGGATGGAGCCATCCACAATTCGAGAAAGGCGGTGGTTCAGGAGGAGGTA
GCGGGGGTGGATCATGGTCACATCCGCAGTTTGAAAAGTAAGGATCCCGCCCCTCTCCCTCCCCCCCCCC
TAACGTTACTGGCCGAAGCCGCTTGGAATAAGGCCGGTGTGCGTTTGTCTATATGTTATTTTCCACCATA
TTGCCGTCTTTTGGCAATGTGAGGGCCCGGAAACCTGGCCCTGTCTTCTTGACGAGCATTCCTAGGGGTC
TTTCCCCTCTCGCCAAAGGAATGCAAGGTCTGTTGAATGTCGTGAAGGAAGCAGTTCCTCTGGAAGCTTC
TTGAAGACAAACAACGTCTGTAGCGACCCTTTGCAGGCAGCGGAACCCCCCACCTGGCGACAGGTGCCTC
TGCGGCCAAAAGCCACGTGTATAAGATACACCTGCAAAGGCGGCACAACCCCAGTGCCACGTTGTGAGTT
GGATAGTTGTGGAAAGAGTCAAATGGCTCTCCTCAAGCGTATTCAACAAGGGGCTGAAGGATGCCCAGAA
GGTACCCCATTGTATGGGATCTGATCTGGGGCCTCGGTGCACATGCTTTACATGTGTTTAGTCGAGGTTA
AAAAAACGTCTAGGCCCCCCGAACCACGGGGACGTGGTTTTCCTTTGAAAAACACGATGATAAGCTTGCC
ACAACCCACAAGGAGACGACCTTCCATGACCGAGTACAAGCCCACGGTGCGCCTCGCCACCCGCGACGAC
GTCCCCCGGGCCGTACGCACCCTCGCCGCCGCGTTCGCCGACTACCCCGCCACGCGCCACACCGTCGACC
CGGACCGCCACATCGAGCGGGTCACCGAGCTGCAAGAACTCTTCCTCACGCGCGTCGGGCTCGACATCGG
CAAGGTGTGGGTCGCGGACGACGGCGCCGCGGTGGCGGTCTGGACCACGCCGGAGAGCGTCGAAGCGGGG
GCGGTGTTCGCCGAGATCGGCCCGCGCATGGCCGAGTTGAGCGGTTCCCGGCTGGCCGCGCAGCAACAGA
TGGAAGGCCTCCTGGCGCCGCACCGGCCCAAGGAGCCCGCGTGGTTCCTGGCCACCGTCGGCGTCTCGCC
CGACCACCAGGGCAAGGGTCTGGGCAGCGCCGTCGTGCTCCCCGGAGTGGAGGCGGCCGAGCGCGCCGGG
GTGCCCGCCTTCCTGGAGACCTCCGCGCCCCGCAACCTCCCCTTCTACGAGCGGCTCGGCTTCACCGTCA
CCGCCGACGTCGAGGTGCCCGAAGGACCGCGCACCTGGTGCATGACCCGCAAGCCCGGTGCCTAGACGCG
TCTGGAACAATCAACCTCTGGATTACAAAATTTGTGAAAGATTGACTGGTATTCTTAACTATGTTGCTCC
TTTTACGCTATGTGGATACGCTGCTTTAATGCCTTTGTATCATGCTATTGCTTCCCGTATGGCTTTCATT
TTCTCCTCCTTGTATAAATCCTGGTTGCTGTCTCTTTATGAGGAGTTGTGGCCCGTTGTCAGGCAACGTG
GCGTGGTGTGCACTGTGTTTGCTGACGCAACCCCCACTGGTTGGGGCATTGCCACCACCTGTCAGCTCCT
TTCCGGGACTTTCGCTTTCCCCCTCCCTATTGCCACGGCGGAACTCATCGCCGCCTGCCTTGCCCGCTGC
TGGACAGGGGCTCGGCTGTTGGGCACTGACAATTCCGTGGTGTTGTCGGGGAAGCTGACGTCCTTTCCAT
GGCTGCTCGCCTGTGTTGCCACCTGGATTCTGCGCGGGACGTCCTTCTGCTACGTCCCTTCGGCCCTCAA
TCCAGCGGACCTTCCTTCCCGCGGCCTGCTGCCGGCTCTGCGGCCTCTTCCGCGTCTTCGCCTTCGCCCT
CAGACGAGTCGGATCTCCCTTTGGGCCGCCTCCCCGCCTGGAATTAATTCTGCAGTCGAGACCTAGAAAA
ACATGGAGCAATCACAAGTAGCAATACAGCAGCTACCAATGCTGATTGTGCCTGGCTAGAAGCACAAGAG
GAGGAGGAGGTGGGTTTTCCAGTCACACCTCAGGTACCTTTAAGACCAATGACTTACAAGGCAGCTGTAG
ATCTTAGCCACTTTTTAAAAGAAAAGAGGGGACTGGAAGGGCTAATTCACTCCCAACGAAGACAAGATAT
CCTTGATCTGTGGATCTACCACACACAAGGCTACTTCCCTGATTAGCAGAACTACACACCAGGGCCAGGG
GTCAGATATCCACTGACCTTTGGATGGTGCTACAAGCTAGTACCAGTTGAGCCAGATAAGGTAGAAGAGG
CCAATAAAGGAGAGAACACCAGCTTGTTACACCCTGTGAGCCTGCATGGGATGGATGACCCGGAGAGAGA
AGTGTTAGAGTGGAGGTTTGACAGCCGCCTAGCATTTCATCACGTGGCCCGAGAGCTGCATCCGGAGTAC
TTCAAGAACTGCTGATATCGAGCTTGCTACAAGGGACTTTCCGCTGGGGACTTTCCAGGGAGGCGTGGCC
TGGGCGGGACTGGGGAGTGGCGAGCCCTCAGATCCTGCATATAAGCAGCTGCTTTTTGCCTGTACTGGGT
CTCTCTGGTTAGACCAGATCTGAGCCTGGGAGCTCTCTGGCTAACTAGGGAACCCACTGCTTAAGCCTCA
ATAAAGCTTGCCTTGAGTGCTTCAAGTAGTGTGTGCCCGTCTGTTGTGTGACTCTGGTAACTAGAGATCC
CTCAGACCCTTTTAGTCAGTGTGGAAAATCTCTAGCAGTAGTAGTTCATGTCATCTTATTATTCAGTATT
TATAACTTGCAAAGAAATGAATATCAGAGAGTGAGAGGCCTTGACATTGCTAGCGTTTACCGTCGACCTC
TAGCTAGAGCTTGGCGTAATCATGGTCATAGCTGTTTCCTGTGTGAAATTGTTATCCGCTCACAATTCCA
CACAACATACGAGCCGGAAGCATAAAGTGTAAAGCCTGGGGTGCCTAATGAGTGAGCTAACTCACATTAA
TTGCGTTGCGCTCACTGCCCGCTTTCCAGTCGGGAAACCTGTCGTGCCAGCTGCATTAATGAATCGGCCA
ACGCGCGGGGAGAGGCGGTTTGCGTATTGGGCGCTCTTCCGCTTCCTCGCTCACTGACTCGCTGCGCTCG
GTCGTTCGGCTGCGGCGAGCGGTATCAGCTCACTCAAAGGCGGTAATACGGTTATCCACAGAATCAGGGG
ATAACGCAGGAAAGAACATGTGAGCAAAAGGCCAGCAAAAGGCCAGGAACCGTAAAAAGGCCGCGTTGCT
GGCGTTTTTCCATAGGCTCCGCCCCCCTGACGAGCATCACAAAAATCGACGCTCAAGTCAGAGGTGGCGA
AACCCGACAGGACTATAAAGATACCAGGCGTTTCCCCCTGGAAGCTCCCTCGTGCGCTCTCCTGTTCCGA
CCCTGCCGCTTACCGGATACCTGTCCGCCTTTCTCCCTTCGGGAAGCGTGGCGCTTTCTCATAGCTCACG
CTGTAGGTATCTCAGTTCGGTGTAGGTCGTTCGCTCCAAGCTGGGCTGTGTGCACGAACCCCCCGTTCAG
CCCGACCGCTGCGCCTTATCCGGTAACTATCGTCTTGAGTCCAACCCGGTAAGACACGACTTATCGCCAC
TGGCAGCAGCCACTGGTAACAGGATTAGCAGAGCGAGGTATGTAGGCGGTGCTACAGAGTTCTTGAAGTG
GTGGCCTAACTACGGCTACACTAGAAGAACAGTATTTGGTATCTGCGCTCTGCTGAAGCCAGTTACCTTC
GGAAAAAGAGTTGGTAGCTCTTGATCCGGCAAACAAACCACCGCTGGTAGCGGTGGTTTTTTTGTTTGCA
AGCAGCAGATTACGCGCAGAAAAAAAGGATCTCAAGAAGATCCTTTGATCTTTTCTACGGGGTCTGACGC
TCAGTGGAACGAAAACTCACGTTAAGGGATTTTGGTCATGAGATTATCAAAAAGGATCTTCACCTAGATC
CTTTTAAATTAAAAATGAAGTTTTAAATCAATCTAAAGTATATATGAGTAAACTTGGTCTGACAGTTACC
AATGCTTAATCAGTGAGGCACCTATCTCAGCGATCTGTCTATTTCGTTCATCCATAGTTGCCTGACTCCC
CGTCGTGTAGATAACTACGATACGGGAGGGCTTACCATCTGGCCCCAGTGCTGCAATGATACCGCGAGAC
CCACGCTCACCGGCTCCAGATTTATCAGCAATAAACCAGCCAGCCGGAAGGGCCGAGCGCAGAAGTGGTC
CTGCAACTTTATCCGCCTCCATCCAGTCTATTAATTGTTGCCGGGAAGCTAGAGTAAGTAGTTCGCCAGT
TAATAGTTTGCGCAACGTTGTTGCCATTGCTACAGGCATCGTGGTGTCACGCTCGTCGTTTGGTATGGCT
TCATTCAGCTCCGGTTCCCAACGATCAAGGCGAGTTACATGATCCCCCATGTTGTGCAAAAAAGCGGTTA
GCTCCTTCGGTCCTCCGATCGTTGTCAGAAGTAAGTTGGCCGCAGTGTTATCACTCATGGTTATGGCAGC
ACTGCATAATTCTCTTACTGTCATGCCATCCGTAAGATGCTTTTCTGTGACTGGTGAGTACTCAACCAAG
TCATTCTGAGAATAGTGTATGCGGCGACCGAGTTGCTCTTGCCCGGCGTCAATACGGGATAATACCGCGC
CACATAGCAGAACTTTAAAAGTGCTCATCATTGGAAAACGTTCTTCGGGGCGAAAACTCTCAAGGATCTT
ACCGCTGTTGAGATCCAGTTCGATGTAACCCACTCGTGCACCCAACTGATCTTCAGCATCTTTTACTTTC
ACCAGCGTTTCTGGGTGAGCAAAAACAGGAAGGCAAAATGCCGCAAAAAAGGGAATAAGGGCGACACGGA
AATGTTGAATACTCATACTCTTCCTTTTTCAATATTATTGAAGCATTTATCAGGGTTATTGTCTCATGAG
CGGATACATATTTGAATGTATTTAGAAAAATAAACAAATAGGGGTTCCGCGCACATTTCCCCGAAAAGTG
CCACCTGACGTCGACGGATCGGGAGATCAACTTGTTTATTGCAGCTTATAATGGTTACAAATAAAGCAAT
AGCATCACAAATTTCACAAATAAAGCATTTTTTTCACTGCATTCTAGTTGTGGTTTGTCCAAACTCATCA
ATGTATCTTATCATGTCTGGATCAACTGGATAACTCAAGCTAACCAAAATCATCCCAAACTTCCCACCCC
ATACCCTATTACCACTGCCAATTACCTGTGGTTTCATTTACTCTAAACCTGTGATTCCTCTGAATTATTT
TCATTTTAAAGAAATTGTATTTGTTAAATATGTACTACAAACTTAGTAGT
