LOCUS       Exported 728 bp ds-DNA linear SYN 18-MAY-2021
DEFINITION  Lentiviral expression of SARS-CoV-2 protein; transient expression
            and generate lentivirus.
ACCESSION   .
VERSION     .
KEYWORDS    pLVX-EF1alpha-SARS-CoV-2-nsp2-2xStrep-IRES-Puro
SOURCE      synthetic DNA construct
  ORGANISM  synthetic DNA construct
REFERENCE   1 (bases 1 to 728)
  AUTHORS   Gordon DE, et al.
  TITLE     A SARS-CoV-2-Human Protein-Protein Interaction Map Reveals Drug
            Targets and Potential Drug Repurposing
  JOURNAL   BioRxiv March 2020
REFERENCE   2 (bases 1 to 728)
  AUTHORS   .
  TITLE     Direct Submission
  JOURNAL   Exported May 18, 2021 from SnapGene Server 1.1.58
            http://www.snapgene.com
FEATURES             Location/Qualifiers
     source          1..728
                     /organism="synthetic DNA construct"
                     /mol_type="other DNA"
     regulatory      18..27
                     /regulatory_class="other"
                     /note="vertebrate consensus sequence for strong initiation
                     of translation (Kozak, 1987)"
ORIGIN
        1 tttccggtga attcgccgcc accatggcct acacgcgata tgttgacaac aacttttgtg
       61 gacctgacgg ctaccctctt gaatgtatta aggatcttct ggctcgcgct ggaaaagcca
      121 gttgtacact gtctgagcag ctcgacttta tagatacaaa gcggggggtc tattgttgcc
      181 gagagcatga acatgagatc gcatggtata cggagcgctc tgaaaaaagc tatgaattgc
      241 agacaccctt tgaaattaag ttggcgaaaa agttcgatac attcaatggt gagtgcccca
      301 actttgtctt tccccttaac agtatcatta aaacaatcca gccccgggtg gaaaagaaga
      361 aattggatgg attcatgggc aggatcagaa gtgtttaccc agtggcatcc cctaatgaat
      421 gcaatcagat gtgcctgtcc acgctgatga aatgcgacca ctgcggtgaa acgtcttggc
      481 aaacggggga ctttgtaaaa gcaacgtgcg agttttgcgg aactgagaac ttgacaaagg
      541 agggagcgac tacatgtgga tacctgcctc agaacgcggt agtgaaaata tactgtcctg
      601 cctgtcacaa ttctgaagtt gggcctgaac atagcttggc cgaataccat aacgaaagtg
      661 gattgaagac aattcttcgc aaaggaggcc ggactatcgc gttcgggggc tgcgtgttta
      721 gctatgta
//
