>Addgene plasmid #141368 | pLVX-EF1alpha-SARS-CoV-2-nsp2-2xStrep-IRES-Puro | addgene partial sequence | sequence record 287222 | pCDH-rev 5'-GCATTCCTTTGGCGAGAG-3'
GGCCAGGTTTCCGGGCCCTCACATTGCCAAAAGACGGCAATATGGTGGAAAATAACATATAGACAAACGC
ACACCGGCCTTATTCCAAGCGGCTTCGGCCAGTAACGTTAGGGGGGGGGGAGGGAGAGGGGCGGGATCCT
TACTTTTCAAACTGCGGATGTGACCATGATCCACCCCCGCTACCTCCTCCTGA
